>Addgene plasmid #165042 | pTXB1.Tat(48-57)-Cre recombinase | addgene full sequence | sequence record 325036 | Addgene NGS Result
AACTACGTCAGGTGGCACTTTTCGGGGAAATGTGCGCGGAACCCCTATTTGTTTATTTTTCTAAATACAT
TCAAATATGTATCCGCTCATGAGACAATAACCCTGATAAATGCTTCAATAATATTGAAAAAGGAAGAGTA
TGAGTATTCAACATTTCCGTGTCGCCCTTATTCCCTTTTTTGCGGCATTTTGCCTTCCTGTTTTTGCTCA
CCCAGAAACGCTGGTGAAAGTAAAAGATGCTGAAGATCAGTTGGGTGCACGAGTGGGTTACATCGAACTG
GATCTCAACAGCGGTAAGATCCTTGAGAGTTTTCGCCCCGAAGAACGTTTCCCAATGATGAGCACTTTTA
AAGTTCTGCTATGTGGCGCGGTATTATCCCGTGTTGACGCCGGGCAAGAGCAACTCGGTCGCCGCATACA
CTATTCTCAGAATGACTTGGTTGAGTACTCACCAGTCACAGAAAAGCATCTTACGGATGGCATGACAGTA
AGAGAATTATGCAGTGCTGCCATAACCATGAGTGATAACACTGCGGCCAACTTACTTCTGACAACGATCG
GAGGACCGAAGGAGCTAACCGCTTTTTTGCACAACATGGGGGATCATGTAACTCGCCTTGATCGTTGGGA
ACCGGAGCTGAATGAAGCCATACCAAACGACGAGCGTGACACCACGATGCCTGTAGCAATGGCAACAACG
TTGCGCAAACTATTAACTGGCGAACTACTTACTCTAGCTTCCCGGCAACAATTAATAGACTGGATGGAGG
CGGATAAAGTTGCAGGACCACTTCTGCGCTCGGCCCTTCCGGCTGGCTGGTTTATTGCTGATAAATCTGG
AGCCGGTGAGCGTGGGTCTCGCGGTATCATTGCAGCACTGGGGCCAGATGGTAAGCCCTCCCGTATCGTA
GTTATCTACACGACGGGGAGTCAGGCAACTATGGATGAACGAAATAGACAGATCGCTGAGATAGGTGCCT
CACTGATTAAGCATTGGTAACTGTCAGACCAAGTTTACTCATATATACTTTAGATTGATT
[38 nt withheld, positions 1041-1078]
A
[37 nt withheld, positions 1080-1116]
ATTTTGTTAAAATTCGCGTTAAATTTTTGTTAAATCAGCTCATTTTTTAACCAATAGGCCGAAATCGGCA
AAATCCCTTATAAATCAAAAGAATAGCCCGAGATAGGGT
[37 nt withheld, positions 1226-1262]
AAAGAACGTGGACTCCAACGTCAAAGG
[141 nt withheld, positions 1290-1430]
G
[125 nt withheld, positions 1432-1556]
AAAGGATCTAGGTGAAGATCCTTTTTGATAATCTCATGACCAAAATCCCTTAACGTGAGTTTTCGTTCCA
CTGAGCGTCAGACCCCGTAGAAAAGATCAAAGGATCTTCTTGAGATCCTTTTTTTCTGCGCGTAATCTGC
TGCTTGCAAACAAAAAAACCACCGCTACCAGCGGTGGTTTGTTTGCCGGATCAAGAGCTACCAACTCTTT
TTCCGAAGGTAACTGGCTTCAGCAGAGCGCAGATACCAAATACTGTCCTTCTAGTGTAGCCGTAGTTAGG
CCACCACTTCAAGAACTCTGTAGCACCGCCTACATACCTCGCTCTGCTAATCCTGTTACCAGTGGCTGCT
GCCAGTGGCGATAAGTCGTGTCTTACCGGGTTGGACTCAAGACGATAGTTACCGGATAAGGCGCAGCGGT
CGGGCTGAACGGGGGGTTCGTGCACACAGCCCAGCTTGGAGCGAACGACCTACACCGAACTGAGATACCT
ACAGCGTGAGCTATGAGAAAGCGCCACGCTTCCCGAAGGGAGAAAGGCGGACAGGTATCCGGTAAGCGGC
AGGGTCGGAACAGGAGAGCGCACGAGGGAGCTTCCAGGGGGAAACGCCTGGTATCTTTATAGTCCTGTCG
GGTTTCGCCACCTCTGACTTGAGCGTCGATTTTTGTGATGCTCGTCAGGGGGGCGGAGCCTATGGAAAAA
CGCCAGCAACGCGGCCTTTTTACGGTTCCTGGCCTTTTGCTGGCCTTTTGCTCACATGTTCTTTCCTGCG
TTATCCCCTGATTCTGTGGATAACCGTATTACCGCCTTTGAGTGAGCTGATACCGCTCGCCGCAGCCGAA
CGACCGAGCGCAGCGAGTCAGTGAGCGAGGAAGCTATGGTGCACTCTCAGTACAATCTGCTCTGATGCCG
CATAGTTAAGCCAGTATACACTCCGCTATCGCTACGTGACTGGGTCATGGCTGCGCCCCGACACCCGCCA
ACACCCGCTGACGCGCCCTGACGGGCTTGTCTGCTCCCGGCATCCGCTTACAGACAAGCTGTGACCGTCT
CCGGGAGCTGCATGTGTCAGAGGTTTTCACCGTCATCACCGAAACGCGCGAGGCAGCTGCGGTAAAGCTC
ATCAGCGTGGTCGTGCAGCGATTCACAGATGTCTGCCTGTTCATCCGCGTCCAGCTCGTTGAGTTTCTCC
AGAAGCGTTAATGTCTGGCTTCTGATAAAGCGGGCCATGTTAAGGGCGGTTTTTTCCTGTTTGGTCACTG
ATGCCTCCGTGTAAGGGGGATTTCTGTTCATGGGGGTAATGATACCGATGAAACGAGAGAGGATGCTCAC
GATACGGGTTACTGATGATGAACATGCCCGGTTACTGGAACGTTGTGAGGGTAAACAACTGGCGGTATGG
ATGCGGCGGGACCAGAGAAAAATCACTCAGGGTCAATGCCAGCCGAACGCCAGCAAGACGTAGCCCAGCG
CGTCGGCCGCCATGCCGGCGATAATGGCCTGCTTCTCGCCGAAACGTTTGGTGGCGGGACCAGTGACGAA
GGCTTGAGCGAGGGCGTGCAAGATTCCGAATACCGCAAGCGACAGGCCGATCATCGTCGCGCTCCAGCGA
AAGCGGTCCTCGCCGAAAATGACCCAGAGCGCTGCCGGCACCTGTCCTACGAGTTGCATGATAAAGAAGA
CAGTCATAAGTGCGGCGACGATAGTCATGCCCCGCGCCCACCGGAAGGAGCTGACTGGGTTGAAGGCTCT
CAAGGGCATCGGTCGAGATCCCGGTGCCTAATGAGTGAGCTAACTTACATTAATTGCGTTGCGCTCACTG
CCCGCTTTCCAGTCGGGAAACCTGTCGTGCCAGCTGCATTAATGAATCGGCCAACGCGCGGGGAGAGGCG
GTTTGCGTATTGGGCGCCAGGGTGGTTTTTCTTTTCACCAGTGAGACGGGCAACAGCTGATTGCCCTTCA
CCGCCTGGCCCTGAGAGAGTTGCAGCAAGCGGTCCACGCTGGTTTGCCCCAGCAGGCGAAAATCCTGTTT
GATGGTGGTTAACGGCGGGATATAACATGAGCTGTCTTCGGTATCGTCGTATCCCACTACCGAGATATCC
GCACCAACGCGCAGCCCGGACTCGGTAATGGCGCGCATTGCGCCCAGCGCCATCTGATCGTTGGCAACCA
GCATCGCAGTGGGAACGATGCCCTCATTCAGCATTTGCATGGTTTGTTGAAAACCGGACATGGCACTCCA
GTCGCCTTCCCGTTCCGCTATCGGCTGAATTTGATTGCGAGTGAGATATTTATGCCAGCCAGCCAGACGC
AGACGCGCCGAGACAGAACTTAATGGGCCCGCTAACAGCGCGATTTGCTGGTGACCCAATGCGACCAGAT
GCTCCACGCCCAGTCGCGTACCGTCTTCATGGGAGAAAATAATACTGTTGATGGGTGTCTGGTCAGAGAC
ATCAAGAAATAACGCCGGAACATTAGTGCAGGCAGCTTCCACAGCAATGGCATCCTGGTCATCCAGCGGA
TAGTTAATGATCAGCCCACTGACGCGTTGCGCGAGAAGATTGTGCACCGCCGCTTTACAGGCTTCGACGC
CGCTTCGTTCTACCATCGACACCACCACGCTGGCACCCAGTTGATCGGCGCGAGATTTAATCGCCGCGAC
AATTTGCGACGGCGCGTGCAGGGCCAGACTGGAGGTGGCAACGCCAATCAGCAACGACTGTTTGCCCGCC
AGTTGTTGTGCCACGCGGTTGGGAATGTAATTCAGCTCCGCCATCGCCGCTTCCACTTTTTCCCGCGTTT
TCGCAGAAACGTGGCTGGCCTGGTTCACCACGCGGGAAACGGTCTGATAAGAGACACCGGCATACTCTGC
GACATCGTATAACGTTACTGGTTTCACATTCACCACCCTGAATTGACTCTCTTCCGGGCGCTATCATGCC
ATACCGCGAAAGGTTTTGCGCCATTCGATGGTGTCCGGGATCTCGACGCTCTCCCTTATGCGACTCCTGC
ATTAGGAAGCAGCCCAGTAGTAGGTTGAGGCCGTTGAGCACCGCCGCCGCAAGGAATGGTGCATGCCGGC
ATGTCGCCCTTTCGTCTTCAAGAATTAATTCCCAATTCCCCAGGCATCAAATAAAACGAAAGGCTCAGTC
GAAAGACTGGGCCTTTCGTTTTATCTGTTGTTTGTCGGTGAACGCTCTCCTGAGTAGGACAAATCCGCCG
GGAGCGGATTTGAACGTTGCGAAGCAACGGCCCGGAGGGTGGCGGGCAGGACGCCCGCCATAAACTGCCA
GGAATTAATTCCCCAGGCATCAAATAAAACGAAAGGCTCAGTCGAAAGACTGGGCCTTTCGTTTTATCTG
TTGTTTGTCGGTGAACGCTCTCCTGAGTAGGACAAATCCGCCGGGAGCGGATTTGAACGTTGCGAAGCAA
CGGCCCGGAGGGTGGCGGGCAGGACGCCCGCCATAAACTGCCAGGAATTAATTCCCCAGGCATCAAATAA
AACGAAAGGCTCAGTCGAAAGACTGGGCCTTTCGTTTTATCTGTTGTTTGTCGGTGAACGCTCTCCTGAG
TAGGACAAATCCGCCGGGAGCGGATTTGAACGTTGCGAAGCAACGGCCCGGAGGGTGGCGGGCAGGACGC
CCGCCATAAACTGCCAGGAATTAATTCCCCAGGCATCAAATAAAACGAAAGGCTCAGTCGAAAGACTGGG
CCTTTCGTTTTATCTGTTGTTTGTCGGTGAACGCTCTCCTGAGTAGGACAAATCCGCCGGGAGCGGATTT
GAACGTTGCGAAGCAACGGCCCGGAGGGTGGCGGGCAGGACGCCCGCCATAAACTGCCAGGAATTAATTC
CCCAGGCATCAAATAAAACGAAAGGCTCAGTCGAAAGACTGGGCCTTTCGTTTTATCTGTTGTTTGTCGG
TGAACGCTCTCCTGAGTAGGACAAATCCGCCGGGAGCGGATTTGAACGTTGCGAAGCAACGGCCCGGAGG
GTGGCGGGCAGGACGCCCGCCATAAACTGCCAGGAATTGGGGATCGGAATTAATTCCCGGTTTAAACCGG
GGATCTCGATCCCGCGAAATTAATACGACTCACTATAGGGGAATTGTGAGCGGATAACAATTCCCCTCTA
GAAATAATTTTGTTTAACTTTAAGAAGGAGATATACATATGGGCCGAAAAAAACGCCGTCAGCGGCGCCG
TGGATCTATGTCCAATTTACTGCCCGTACACCAAAATTTGCCTGCATTACCGGTCGATGCAACGAGTGAT
GAGGTTCGCAAGAACCTGATGGACATGTTCAGGGATCGCCAGGCGTTTTCTGAGCATACCTGGAAAATGC
TTCTGTCCGTTTGCCGGTCGTGGGCGGCATGGTGCAAGTTGAATAACCGGAAATGGTTTCCCGCAGAACC
TGAAGATGTTCGCGATTATCTTCTATATCTTCAGGCGCGCGGTCTGGCAGTAAAAACTATCCAGCAACAT
TTGGGCCAGCTAAACATGCTTCATCGTCGGTCCGGGCTGCCACGACCAAGTGACAGCAATGCTGTTTCAC
TGGTTATGCGGCGGATCCGAAAAGAAAACGTTGATGCCGGTGAACGTGCAAAACAGGCTCTAGCGTTCGA
ACGCACTGATTTCGACCAGGTTCGTTCACTCATGGAAAATAGCGATCGCTGCCAGGATATACGTAATCTG
GCATTTCTGGGGATTGCTTATAACACCCTGTTACGTATAGCCGAAATTGCCAGGATCAGGGTTAAAGATA
TCTCACGTACTGACGGTGGGAGAATGTTAATCCATATTGGCAGAACGAAAACGCTGGTTAGCACCACAGG
TGTAGAGAAGGCACTTAGCCTGGGGGTAACTAAACTGGTCGAGCGATGGATTTCCGTCTCTGGTGTAGCT
GATGATCCGAATAACTACCTGTTTTGCCGGGTCAGAAAAAATGGTGTTGCCGCGCCATCTGCCACCAGCC
AGCTATCAACTCGCGCCCTGGAAGGGATTTTTGAAGCAACTCATCGATTGATTTACGGCGCTAAGGATGA
CTCTGGTCAGAGATACCTGGCCTGGTCTGGACACAGTGCCCGTGTCGGAGCCGCGCGAGATATGGCCCGC
GCTGGAGTTTCAATACCGGAGATCATGCAAGCTGGTGGCTGGACCAATGTAAATATTGTCATGAACTATA
TCCGTAACCTGGATAGTGAAACAGGGGCAATGGTGCGCCTGCTGGAAGATGGCGATCTCGAGGGCTCTTC
CTGCATCACGGGAGATGCACTAGTTGCCCTACCCGAGGGCGAGTCGGTACGCATCGCCGACATCGTGCCG
GGTGCGCGGCCCAACAGTGACAACGCCATCGACCTGAAAGTCCTTGACCGGCATGGCAATCCCGTGCTCG
CCGACCGGCTGTTCCACTCCGGCGAGCATCCGGTGTACACGGTGCGTACGGTCGAAGGTCTGCGTGTGAC
GGGCACCGCGAACCACCCGTTGTTGTGTTTGGTCGACGTCGCCGGGGTGCCGACCCTGCTGTGGAAGCTG
ATCGACGAAATCAAGCCGGGCGATTACGCGGTGATTCAACGCAGCGCATTCAGCGTCGACTGTGCAGGTT
TTGCCCGCGGGAAACCCGAATTTGCGCCCACAACCTACACAGTCGGCGTCCCTGGACTGGTGCGTTTCTT
GGAAGCACACCACCGAGACCCGGACGCCCAAGCTATCGCCGACGAGCTGACCGACGGGCGGTTCTACTAC
GCGAAAGTCGCCAGTGTCACCGACGCCGGCGTGCAGCCGGTGTATAGCCTTCGTGTCGACACGGCAGACC
ACGCGTTTATCACGAACGGGTTCGTCAGCCACGCTACTGGCCTCACCGGTCTGAACTCAGGCCTCACGAC
AAATCCTGGTGTATCCGCTTGGCAGGTCAACACAGCTTATACTGCGGGACAATTGGTCACATATAACGGC
AAGACGTATAAATGTTTGCAGCCCCACACCTCCTTGGCAGGATGGGAACCATCCAACGTTCCTGCCTTGT
GGCAGCTTCAATGACTGCAGGAAGGGGATCCGGCTGCTAACAAAGCCCGAAAGGAAGCTGAGTTGGCTGC
TGCCACCGCTGAGCAATAACTAGCATAACCCCTTGGGGCCTCTAAACGGGTCTTGAGGGGTTTTTTGCTG
AAAGGAGGAACTATATCCGGAT
Features (pLannotate 1.2.2; 25 found; start..end, strand, type, name):
     35..139     +  promoter       AmpR promoter: bla
    140..1000    +  CDS            AmpR: β-lactamase; bla; confers resistance to ampicillin, carbenicillin, and related antibiotics
   1042..1555    -  rep_origin     M13 ori (sequence partly withheld): M13 bacteriophage origin of replication; arrow indicates direction of (+) strand synthesis
   1666..2254    +  rep_origin     ori: high-copy-number ColE1/pMB1/pBR322/pUC origin of replication
   2431..2521    -  misc_feature   bom (fragment): basis of mobility region from pBR322
   2623..2814    -  CDS            rop: Rop protein, which maintains plasmids at low copy number; rop
   2855..2965    +  CDS            mbeC (fragment): MBEC_ECOLX - Experimental evidence at protein level: Swiss-Prot protein existence level 1. Required for efficient mobilization of ColE1 plasmid and is thus essential to promote the specific transfer of the plasmid during conjugation. Probably functions by inducing DNA bending, helping the MbeA relaxase to melt the DNA around the nic site and cleave the phosphodiester bond. Binds specifically double-stranded DNA (dsDNA) containing the ColE1 oriT but does not recognize the inverted repeat (IR). From Escherichia coli.
   3000..3322    -  CDS            TcR (fragment): tetracycline efflux protein; tet; confers resistance to tetracycline
   3337..3358    -  protein_bind   CAP binding site: CAP binding activates transcription in the presence of cAMP. E. coli catabolite activator protein
   3371..4453    -  CDS            lacI: lac repressor; lacI; The lac repressor binds to the lac operator to inhibit transcription in E. coli. This inhibition can be relieved by adding lactose or isopropyl-β-D-thiogalactopyranoside (IPTG).
   4454..4531    -  promoter       lacI promoter: lacI
   4539..4632    -  CDS            TcR (fragment): tetracycline efflux protein; tet; confers resistance to tetracycline
   4684..4770    +  terminator     rrnB T1 terminator: Escherichia coli rrnB; transcription terminator T1 from the E. coli rrnB gene
   4867..4953    +  terminator     rrnB T1 terminator: Escherichia coli rrnB; transcription terminator T1 from the E. coli rrnB gene
   5050..5136    +  terminator     rrnB T1 terminator: Escherichia coli rrnB; transcription terminator T1 from the E. coli rrnB gene
   5233..5319    +  terminator     rrnB T1 terminator: Escherichia coli rrnB; transcription terminator T1 from the E. coli rrnB gene
   5416..5502    +  terminator     rrnB T1 terminator: Escherichia coli rrnB; transcription terminator T1 from the E. coli rrnB gene
   5637..5655    +  promoter       T7 promoter: promoter for bacteriophage T7 RNA polymerase
   5656..5680    +  protein_bind   lac operator: The lac repressor binds to the lac operator to inhibit transcription in E. coli. This inhibition can be relieved by adding lactose or isopropyl-β-D-thiogalactopyranoside (IPTG). lac repressor encoded by lacI
   5695..5717    +  RBS            RBS: efficient ribosome binding site from bacteriophage T7 gene 10 (Olins and Rangwala, 1989)
   5764..6792    +  CDS            Cre: site-specific recombinase Cre is a site-specific recombinase from bacteriophage P1. Recombination occurs at loxP sequences.
   6808..7401    +  CDS            Mxe GyrA intein: modified GyrA intein (Southworth et al., 1999); Mycobacterium xenopi gyrA; N-terminal cleavage of this intein can be induced by thiols.
   7432..7587    +  CDS            CBD: chitin binding domain from chitinase A1 (Watanabe et al., 1994); Bacillus circulans chiA
   7609..7658    +  CDS            SET1 (fragment): solubility-enhancement tag derived from T7 phage gene 10B
   7666..7713    +  terminator     T7 terminator: transcription terminator for bacteriophage T7 RNA polymerase
