[The description below was written by a language model from this plasmid's Addgene catalogue record and pLannotate feature annotations shown in this document.]
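Description:
pTXB1.Tat(48-57)-Cre recombinase is a bacterial expression plasmid of about 7.7 kb built on the pTXB1 backbone, designed to produce a cell-penetrating-peptide-tagged Cre recombinase in E. coli for affinity purification. It is maintained through a ColE1/pMB1-type origin and selected with ampicillin via the bla gene. The catalogue lists it as high copy, although the feature table also shows a rop gene, which normally moderates copy number, along with pBR322-derived remnants (a bom fragment, an mbeC fragment and tetracycline-resistance fragments). An M13 phage origin is also present, which can allow single-stranded DNA production.

The expression cassette is driven by a T7 promoter with an adjacent lac operator and the T7 gene 10 ribosome binding site, and the plasmid carries its own lacI gene, so transcription needs a host supplying T7 RNA polymerase and is inducible with IPTG. Five tandem rrnB T1 terminators upstream insulate the cassette from read-through, and a T7 terminator closes it. The open reading frame encodes bacteriophage P1 Cre with the Tat(48-57) peptide at its N terminus. The peptide is not separately annotated but presumably occupies the short stretch between the RBS and the Cre annotation. Cre is followed in frame by the Mxe GyrA intein and a chitin binding domain from the backbone. This arrangement lets the fusion be captured on chitin resin, after which thiol-induced cleavage at the intein N terminus releases Tat-Cre without the affinity tag. The depositor notes an A207T substitution in Cre that is not known to affect function. The associated work concerns cell-penetrating peptides for delivering proteins into bacterial cells, where Cre activity at loxP sites could report delivery.
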