Addgene plasmid #165042: pTXB1.Tat(48-57)-Cre recombinase
Purpose: Expression of Tat(48-57) conjugated Cre recombinase for protein purification (Intein-chitin binding domain fussion)
Depositing lab: Dokyun Na. Depositing organization: Chung-Ang University. Publication: Identification of efficient prokaryotic cell-penetrating peptides with applications in bacterial biotechnology. Lee HM, Ren J, Tran KM, Jeon BM, Park WU, Kim H, Lee KE, Oh Y, Choi M, Kim DS, Na D. Commun Biol. 2021 Feb 15;4(1):205. doi: 10.1038/s42003-021-01726-w. PubMed 33589718.
Backbone
  Vector backbone: pTXB1
  Vector type: Bacterial Expression
Growth in bacteria
  Bacterial resistance: Ampicillin, 100 μg/mL
  Growth temperature: 37°C
  Growth strain: DH5alpha
  Copy number: High Copy
Gene/Insert
  Gene/Insert name: Cre recombinase
  Species: bacteriophage P1
  Tag / fusion protein: Tat(48-57) (N terminal on insert); Mxe Intein-Chitin binding domain (C terminal on backbone)
  Cloning method: Ligation Independent Cloning
Terms and licenses: Academic/Nonprofit Terms; Industry Terms: Not Available to Industry
Depositor comments: Please note: Plasmid contains an A207T mutation in Cre. This mutation is not known to affect plasmid function.
How to cite: pTXB1.Tat(48-57)-Cre recombinase was a gift from Dokyun Na (Addgene plasmid # 165042 ; http://n2t.net/addgene:165042 ; RRID:Addgene_165042)
